Addgene plasmid #118977: pET-21a(+)-AK1-His
Purpose: Bacterial expression plasmid for Adenylate kinase isoenzyme 1
Depositing lab: Sebastian Maerkl. Depositing organization: Swiss Federal Institute of Technology (EPFL). Publication: A simple, robust, and low-cost method to produce the PURE cell-free system. Lavickova B, Maerkl SJ. ACS Synth Biol. 2019 Jan 11. doi: 10.1021/acssynbio.8b00427. PubMed 30632751.
Backbone
  Vector backbone: pET21a(+)
  Backbone manufacturer: EMD Biosciences
  Backbone size w/o insert (bp): 5443
  Total vector size (bp): 5953
  Modifications to backbone: Part of the original backbone, containing the T7 promoter, the RBS and the T7 terminator, was replaced by the insert.
  Vector type: Bacterial Expression
Growth in bacteria
  Bacterial resistance: Ampicillin, 100 μg/mL
  Growth temperature: 37°C
  Growth strain: DH5alpha
  Copy number: High Copy
Gene/Insert
  Gene/Insert name: adenylate kinase isoenzyme 1 AK1 (alt name: Myokinase)
  Species: G. gallus (chicken)
  Insert size (bp): 1097
  GenBank ID: NM_205109.2
  Entrez Gene: AK1
  Promoter: T7 promoter
  Tag / fusion protein: 6x-His (C terminal on insert)
  Cloning method: Gibson Cloning
  Sequencing primers: 5′ GCGTCCCATTCGCCAATCCG; 3′ GCGTCCGGCGTAGAGGATC
Resource information
  A portion of this plasmid was derived from a plasmid made by: Gene was originally clone to vector pET29b by Yoshihiro Shimizu, RIKEN Center for Biosystems Dynamics Research
Terms and licenses: Academic/Nonprofit Terms; Industry Terms: Not Available to Industry
Depositor comments: Please visit https://www.biorxiv.org/content/early/2018/09/18/420570 for bioRxiv preprint.
How to cite: pET-21a(+)-AK1-His was a gift from Sebastian Maerkl (Addgene plasmid # 118977 ; http://n2t.net/addgene:118977 ; RRID:Addgene_118977)
