[The description below was written by a language model from this plasmid's Addgene catalogue record and pLannotate feature annotations shown in this document.]
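Description:
pET-21a(+)-AK1-His is a bacterial expression plasmid of about 5.95 kb, built on the pET21a(+) backbone, for producing chicken (Gallus gallus) adenylate kinase isoenzyme 1 (AK1, also called myokinase) in E. coli. It replicates from a ColE1/pBR322-type origin and carries the rop gene and bom region of pBR322. The catalogue lists it as high copy, although rop normally moderates copy number. Selection is by ampicillin through the β-lactamase gene. An f1 origin is also present, along with short tetracycline-resistance fragments that are non-functional pBR322 remnants.

The expression cassette was introduced by Gibson assembly, replacing the original T7 promoter, ribosome binding site and T7 terminator region of the backbone. The gene had originally been cloned in a pET29b vector. In the annotated sequence, a T7 promoter is followed directly by a lac operator and the T7 gene 10 ribosome binding site. Next comes the AK1 coding sequence, fused at its C terminus to a six-histidine tag and closed by the T7 terminator. The annotation software labels the tag as a 9xHis fragment, but its 18 nt length corresponds to six histidines. The short "SET1" hit between the tag and the terminator appears to be a similarity match in the untranslated pET sequence, not part of the protein. A plasmid-borne lacI gene supplies repressor, so transcription needs a host expressing T7 RNA polymerase and is induced with IPTG.

AK1 reversibly transfers phosphate between ATP and AMP. The associated publication describes a low-cost method for producing the PURE cell-free system, so the His-tagged enzyme is presumably purified by metal affinity as one of its components. The depositor and sequencing-derived records differ by a few nucleotides in length but show the same features.
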