Features (pLannotate 1.2.2; 19 found; start..end, strand, type, name):
    284..872     -  rep_origin     ori: high-copy-number ColE1/pMB1/pBR322/pUC origin of replication
   1043..1903    -  CDS            AmpR: β-lactamase; bla; confers resistance to ampicillin, carbenicillin, and related antibiotics
   1904..2008    -  promoter       AmpR promoter: bla
   2035..2490    -  rep_origin     f1 ori (sequence partly withheld): f1 bacteriophage origin of replication; arrow indicates direction of (+) strand synthesis
   2527..2574    -  terminator     T7 terminator: transcription terminator for bacteriophage T7 RNA polymerase
   2582..2631    -  CDS            SET1 (fragment): solubility-enhancement tag derived from T7 phage gene 10B
   2641..2658    -  CDS            9xHis (fragment): 9xHis affinity tag
   2665..3246    -  CDS            AK1: KAD1_CHICK - Experimental evidence at protein level: Swiss-Prot protein existence level 1. Catalyzes the reversible transfer of the terminal phosphate group between ATP and AMP. Also displays broad nucleoside diphosphate kinase activity. Plays an important role in cellular energy homeostasis and in adenine nucleotide metabolism. From Gallus gallus (Chicken).
   3254..3276    -  RBS            RBS: efficient ribosome binding site from bacteriophage T7 gene 10 (Olins and Rangwala, 1989)
   3291..3315    -  protein_bind   lac operator: The lac repressor binds to the lac operator to inhibit transcription in E. coli. This inhibition can be relieved by adding lactose or isopropyl-β-D-thiogalactopyranoside (IPTG). lac repressor encoded by lacI
   3316..3334    -  promoter       T7 promoter: promoter for bacteriophage T7 RNA polymerase
   3360..3639    +  CDS            TcR (fragment): tetracycline efflux protein; tet; confers resistance to tetracycline
   3647..3724    +  promoter       lacI promoter: lacI
   3725..4807    +  CDS            lacI: lac repressor; lacI; The lac repressor binds to the lac operator to inhibit transcription in E. coli. This inhibition can be relieved by adding lactose or isopropyl-β-D-thiogalactopyranoside (IPTG).
   4820..4841    +  protein_bind   CAP binding site: CAP binding activates transcription in the presence of cAMP. E. coli catabolite activator protein
   4856..5147    +  CDS            TcR (fragment): tetracycline efflux protein; tet; confers resistance to tetracycline
   5219..5599    -  CDS            YPB1_ECOLX: Protein predicted: Swiss-Prot protein existence level 4. From Escherichia coli.
   5616..5807    +  CDS            rop: Rop protein, which maintains plasmids at low copy number; rop
   5909..98      +  misc_feature   bom (across the origin): basis of mobility region from pBR322
>Addgene plasmid #118977 | pET-21a(+)-AK1-His | depositor full sequence | sequence record 224926 | pET-21a(+)-AK1-His sequence 5953 bps
CTTAACTATGCGGCATCAGAGCAGATTGTACTGAGAGTGCACCATATATGCGGTGTGAAATACCGCACAG
ATGCGTAAGGAGAAAATACCGCATCAGGCGCTCTTCCGCTTCCTCGCTCACTGACTCGCTGCGCTCGGTC
GTTCGGCTGCGGCGAGCGGTATCAGCTCACTCAAAGGCGGTAATACGGTTATCCACAGAATCAGGGGATA
ACGCAGGAAAGAACATGTGAGCAAAAGGCCAGCAAAAGGCCAGGAACCGTAAAAAGGCCGCGTTGCTGGC
GTTTTTCCATAGGCTCCGCCCCCCTGACGAGCATCACAAAAATCGACGCTCAAGTCAGAGGTGGCGAAAC
CCGACAGGACTATAAAGATACCAGGCGTTTCCCCCTGGAAGCTCCCTCGTGCGCTCTCCTGTTCCGACCC
TGCCGCTTACCGGATACCTGTCCGCCTTTCTCCCTTCGGGAAGCGTGGCGCTTTCTCATAGCTCACGCTG
TAGGTATCTCAGTTCGGTGTAGGTCGTTCGCTCCAAGCTGGGCTGTGTGCACGAACCCCCCGTTCAGCCC
GACCGCTGCGCCTTATCCGGTAACTATCGTCTTGAGTCCAACCCGGTAAGACACGACTTATCGCCACTGG
CAGCAGCCACTGGTAACAGGATTAGCAGAGCGAGGTATGTAGGCGGTGCTACAGAGTTCTTGAAGTGGTG
GCCTAACTACGGCTACACTAGAAGGACAGTATTTGGTATCTGCGCTCTGCTGAAGCCAGTTACCTTCGGA
AAAAGAGTTGGTAGCTCTTGATCCGGCAAACAAACCACCGCTGGTAGCGGTGGTTTTTTTGTTTGCAAGC
AGCAGATTACGCGCAGAAAAAAAGGATCTCAAGAAGATCCTTTGATCTTTTCTACGGGGTCTGACGCTCA
GTGGAACGAAAACTCACGTTAAGGGATTTTGGTCATGAGATTATCAAAAAGGATCTTCACCTAGATCCTT
TTAAATTAAAAATGAAGTTTTAAATCAATCTAAAGTATATATGAGTAAACTTGGTCTGACAGTTACCAAT
GCTTAATCAGTGAGGCACCTATCTCAGCGATCTGTCTATTTCGTTCATCCATAGTTGCCTGACTCCCCGT
CGTGTAGATAACTACGATACGGGAGGGCTTACCATCTGGCCCCAGTGCTGCAATGATACCGCGAGACCCA
CGCTCACCGGCTCCAGATTTATCAGCAATAAACCAGCCAGCCGGAAGGGCCGAGCGCAGAAGTGGTCCTG
CAACTTTATCCGCCTCCATCCAGTCTATTAATTGTTGCCGGGAAGCTAGAGTAAGTAGTTCGCCAGTTAA
TAGTTTGCGCAACGTTGTTGCCATTGCTGCAGGCATCGTGGTGTCACGCTCGTCGTTTGGTATGGCTTCA
TTCAGCTCCGGTTCCCAACGATCAAGGCGAGTTACATGATCCCCCATGTTGTGCAAAAAAGCGGTTAGCT
CCTTCGGTCCTCCGATCGTTGTCAGAAGTAAGTTGGCCGCAGTGTTATCACTCATGGTTATGGCAGCACT
GCATAATTCTCTTACTGTCATGCCATCCGTAAGATGCTTTTCTGTGACTGGTGAGTACTCAACCAAGTCA
TTCTGAGAATAGTGTATGCGGCGACCGAGTTGCTCTTGCCCGGCGTCAATACGGGATAATACCGCGCCAC
ATAGCAGAACTTTAAAAGTGCTCATCATTGGAAAACGTTCTTCGGGGCGAAAACTCTCAAGGATCTTACC
GCTGTTGAGATCCAGTTCGATGTAACCCACTCGTGCACCCAACTGATCTTCAGCATCTTTTACTTTCACC
AGCGTTTCTGGGTGAGCAAAAACAGGAAGGCAAAATGCCGCAAAAAAGGGAATAAGGGCGACACGGAAAT
GTTGAATACTCATACTCTTCCTTTTTCAATATTATTGAAGCATTTATCAGGGTTATTGTCTCATGAGCGG
ATACATATTTGAATGTATTTAGAAAAATAAACAAATAGGGGTTCCGCGCACATTTCCCCGAAAAGTGCCA
CCTGAAATTGTAAACGTTAATATTTTGTTAAAATTCGCGTTAAATTTTTGTTAAATCAGCTCATTTTTTA
ACCAATAGGCCGAAATCGGCAAAATCCCTTATAAATCAAAAGAATAGACCGAGATAGGGT
[37 nt withheld, positions 2161-2197]
AAAGAACGTGGACTCCAACGTCAAAGG
[49 nt withheld, positions 2225-2273]
T
[91 nt withheld, positions 2275-2365]
G
[124 nt withheld, positions 2367-2490]
CCCATTCGCCAATCCGGATATAGTTCCTCCTTTCAGCAAAAAACCCCTCAAGACCCGTTTAGAGGCCCCA
AGGGGTTATGCTAGTTATTGCTCAGCGGTGGCAGCAGCCAACTCAGCTTCCTTTCGGGCTTTGTTAGCAG
CCGGATCTCAGTGGTGGTGGTGGTGGTGCTCGAGCAGCTTGTCGAGGTAGGAGCAGACCTGCTGGAAAAC
CTCATCCACGGTGCCCTCGGCATTCAGCTGGCGGACGATGCCCCGGCCCTTGTAGAAGGCGATGACGGGT
TCGGTAGCCTTGTAGTACGTCTCCAAGCGCTTCTTGATGGTCTCCTCGTTGTCGTCCACCCGCCCGCTGG
TCTCTCCCCGCTTCAGCAGCCGCTTCACCATCGTCTCCTTCCCCGCATCCACGTAGAGCAGCAGCGTCGG
GGGGGCAATCTTCTTTTCAAACTCCTCTCCCTGCTTCACCTCGCGAGGGTAGCCGTCAATGAGGAAACCC
TTGGAGGTGTCTGCCTTAGCCAACATGGCGTCCCGCAGCATGTCCAGCACCGTGTCCAGGGGAACCAGCT
CGCCCTTCTCCATGATGGCTTGCAGCTTCTTGCCCCGCTCTGAGCCCGAGCTGACCTCTGCCCGGAGCAG
GTCCCCAGTGGAGAGGTGAGTGTACCCATACTTGTGCACAATCTTCTCGCATTGCGTCCCCTTCCCTGAG
CCGGGGCCACCCACCACAAAGATGATCTTGTGGTGCTTCAGTTTTTCTGTCGACATATGTATATCTCCTT
CTTAAAGTTAAACAAAATTATTTCTAGAGGGGAATTGTTATCCGCTCACAATTCCCCTATAGTGAGTCGT
ATTAATTTCGCGGGATCGAGATCGATCTCGATCCTCTACGCCGGACGCATCGTGGCCGGCATCACCGGCG
CCACAGGTGCGGTTGCTGGCGCCTATATCGCCGACATCACCGATGGGGAAGATCGGGCTCGCCACTTCGG
GCTCATGAGCGCTTGTTTCGGCGTGGGTATGGTGGCAGGCCCCGTGGCCGGGGGACTGTTGGGCGCCATC
TCCTTGCATGCACCATTCCTTGCGGCGGCGGTGCTCAACGGCCTCAACCTACTACTGGGCTGCTTCCTAA
TGCAGGAGTCGCATAAGGGAGAGCGTCGAGATCCCGGACACCATCGAATGGCGCAAAACCTTTCGCGGTA
TGGCATGATAGCGCCCGGAAGAGAGTCAATTCAGGGTGGTGAATGTGAAACCAGTAACGTTATACGATGT
CGCAGAGTATGCCGGTGTCTCTTATCAGACCGTTTCCCGCGTGGTGAACCAGGCCAGCCACGTTTCTGCG
AAAACGCGGGAAAAAGTGGAAGCGGCGATGGCGGAGCTGAATTACATTCCCAACCGCGTGGCACAACAAC
TGGCGGGCAAACAGTCGTTGCTGATTGGCGTTGCCACCTCCAGTCTGGCCCTGCACGCGCCGTCGCAAAT
TGTCGCGGCGATTAAATCTCGCGCCGATCAACTGGGTGCCAGCGTGGTGGTGTCGATGGTAGAACGAAGC
GGCGTCGAAGCCTGTAAAGCGGCGGTGCACAATCTTCTCGCGCAACGCGTCAGTGGGCTGATCATTAACT
ATCCGCTGGATGACCAGGATGCCATTGCTGTGGAAGCTGCCTGCACTAATGTTCCGGCGTTATTTCTTGA
TGTCTCTGACCAGACACCCATCAACAGTATTATTTTCTCCCATGAAGACGGTACGCGACTGGGCGTGGAG
CATCTGGTCGCATTGGGTCACCAGCAAATCGCGCTGTTAGCGGGCCCATTAAGTTCTGTCTCGGCGCGTC
TGCGTCTGGCTGGCTGGCATAAATATCTCACTCGCAATCAAATTCAGCCGATAGCGGAACGGGAAGGCGA
CTGGAGTGCCATGTCCGGTTTTCAACAAACCATGCAAATGCTGAATGAGGGCATCGTTCCCACTGCGATG
CTGGTTGCCAACGATCAGATGGCGCTGGGCGCAATGCGCGCCATTACCGAGTCCGGGCTGCGCGTTGGTG
CGGATATCTCGGTAGTGGGATACGACGATACCGAAGACAGCTCATGTTATATCCCGCCGTTAACCACCAT
CAAACAGGATTTTCGCCTGCTGGGGCAAACCAGCGTGGACCGCTTGCTGCAACTCTCTCAGGGCCAGGCG
GTGAAGGGCAATCAGCTGTTGCCCGTCTCACTGGTGAAAAGAAAAACCACCCTGGCGCCCAATACGCAAA
CCGCCTCTCCCCGCGCGTTGGCCGATTCATTAATGCAGCTGGCACGACAGGTTTCCCGACTGGAAAGCGG
GCAGTGAGCGCAACGCAATTAATGTAAGTTAGCTCACTCATTAGGCACCGGGATCTCGACCGATGCCCTT
GAGAGCCTTCAACCCAGTCAGCTCCTTCCGGTGGGCGCGGGGCATGACTATCGTCGCCGCACTTATGACT
GTCTTCTTTATCATGCAACTCGTAGGACAGGTGCCGGCAGCGCTCTGGGTCATTTTCGGCGAGGACCGCT
TTCGCTGGAGCGCGACGATGATCGGCCTGTCGCTTGCGGTATTCGGAATCTTGCACGCCCTCGCTCAAGC
CTTCGTCACTGGTCCCGCCACCAAACGTTTCGGCGAGAAGCAGGCCATTATCGCCGGCATGGCGGCCCCA
CGGGTGCGCATGATCGTGCTCCTGTCGTTGAGGACCCGGCTAGGCTGGCGGGGTTGCCTTACTGGTTAGC
AGAATGAATCACCGATACGCGAGCGAACGTGAAGCGACTGCTGCTGCAAAACGTCTGCGACCTGAGCAAC
AACATGAATGGTCTTCGGTTTCCGTGTTTCGTAAAGTCTGGAAACGCGGAAGTCAGCGCCCTGCACCATT
ATGTTCCGGATCTGCATCGCAGGATGCTGCTGGCTACCCTGTGGAACACCTACATCTGTATTAACGAAGC
GCTGGCATTGACCCTGAGTGATTTTTCTCTGGTCCCGCCGCATCCATACCGCCAGTTGTTTACCCTCACA
ACGTTCCAGTAACCGGGCATGTTCATCATCAGTAACCCGTATCGTGAGCATCCTCTCTCGTTTCATCGGT
ATCATTACCCCCATGAACAGAAATCCCCCTTACACGGAGGCATCAGTGACCAAACAGGAAAAAACCGCCC
TTAACATGGCCCGCTTTATCAGAAGCCAGACATTAACGCTTCTGGAGAAACTCAACGAGCTGGACGCGGA
TGAACAGGCAGACATCTGTGAATCGCTTCACGACCACGCTGATGAGCTTTACCGCAGCTGCCTCGCGCGT
TTCGGTGATGACGGTGAAAACCTCTGACACATGCAGCTCCCGGAGACGGTCACAGCTTGTCTGTAAGCGG
ATGCCGGGAGCAGACAAGCCCGTCAGGGCGCGTCAGCGGGTGTTGGCGGGTGTCGGGGCGCAGCCATGAC
CCAGTCACGTAGCGATAGCGGAGTGTATACTGG
