Features (pLannotate 1.2.2; 19 found; start..end, strand, type, name):
    177..195     +  promoter       T7 promoter: promoter for bacteriophage T7 RNA polymerase
    196..220     +  protein_bind   lac operator: The lac repressor binds to the lac operator to inhibit transcription in E. coli. This inhibition can be relieved by adding lactose or isopropyl-β-D-thiogalactopyranoside (IPTG). lac repressor encoded by lacI
    235..257     +  RBS            RBS: efficient ribosome binding site from bacteriophage T7 gene 10 (Olins and Rangwala, 1989)
    265..846     +  CDS            AK1: KAD1_CHICK - Experimental evidence at protein level: Swiss-Prot protein existence level 1. Catalyzes the reversible transfer of the terminal phosphate group between ATP and AMP. Also displays broad nucleoside diphosphate kinase activity. Plays an important role in cellular energy homeostasis and in adenine nucleotide metabolism. From Gallus gallus (Chicken).
    853..870     +  CDS            9xHis (fragment): 9xHis affinity tag
    880..929     +  CDS            SET1 (fragment): solubility-enhancement tag derived from T7 phage gene 10B
    937..984     +  terminator     T7 terminator: transcription terminator for bacteriophage T7 RNA polymerase
   1021..1449    +  rep_origin     f1 ori (sequence partly withheld): f1 bacteriophage origin of replication; arrow indicates direction of (+) strand synthesis
   1502..1606    +  promoter       AmpR promoter: bla
   1607..2467    +  CDS            AmpR: β-lactamase; bla; confers resistance to ampicillin, carbenicillin, and related antibiotics
   2638..3226    +  rep_origin     ori: high-copy-number ColE1/pMB1/pBR322/pUC origin of replication
   3412..3551    -  misc_feature   bom: basis of mobility region from pBR322
   3653..3844    -  CDS            rop: Rop protein, which maintains plasmids at low copy number; rop
   3861..4241    +  CDS            YPB1_ECOLX: Protein predicted: Swiss-Prot protein existence level 4. From Escherichia coli.
   4313..4604    -  CDS            TcR (fragment): tetracycline efflux protein; tet; confers resistance to tetracycline
   4619..4640    -  protein_bind   CAP binding site: CAP binding activates transcription in the presence of cAMP. E. coli catabolite activator protein
   4653..5735    -  CDS            lacI: lac repressor; lacI; The lac repressor binds to the lac operator to inhibit transcription in E. coli. This inhibition can be relieved by adding lactose or isopropyl-β-D-thiogalactopyranoside (IPTG).
   5736..5813    -  promoter       lacI promoter: lacI
   5821..151     -  CDS            TcR (fragment) (across the origin): tetracycline efflux protein; tet; confers resistance to tetracycline
>Addgene plasmid #118977 | pET-21a(+)-AK1-His | addgene full sequence | sequence record 229533 | Addgene NGS Result
GCCTGCCACCATACCCACGCCGAAACAAGCGCTCATGAGCCCGAAGTGGCGAGCCCGATCTTCCCCATCG
GTGATGTCGGCGATATAGGCGCCAGCAACCGCACCTGTGGCGCCGGTGATGCCGGCCACGATGCGTCCGG
CGTAGAGGATCGAGATCGATCTCGATCCCGCGAAATTAATACGACTCACTATAGGGGAATTGTGAGCGGA
TAACAATTCCCCTCTAGAAATAATTTTGTTTAACTTTAAGAAGGAGATATACATATGTCGACAGAAAAAC
TGAAGCACCACAAGATCATCTTTGTGGTGGGTGGCCCCGGCTCAGGGAAGGGGACGCAATGCGAGAAGAT
TGTGCACAAGTATGGGTACACTCACCTCTCCACTGGGGACCTGCTCCGGGCAGAGGTCAGCTCGGGCTCA
GAGCGGGGCAAGAAGCTGCAAGCCATCATGGAGAAGGGCGAGCTGGTTCCCCTGGACACGGTGCTGGACA
TGCTGCGGGACGCCATGTTGGCTAAGGCAGACACCTCCAAGGGTTTCCTCATTGACGGCTACCCTCGCGA
GGTGAAGCAGGGAGAGGAGTTTGAAAAGAAGATTGCCCCCCCGACGCTGCTGCTCTACGTGGATGCGGGG
AAGGAGACGATGGTGAAGCGGCTGCTGAAGCGGGGAGAGACCAGCGGGCGGGTGGACGACAACGAGGAGA
CCATCAAGAAGCGCTTGGAGACGTACTACAAGGCTACCGAACCCGTCATCGCCTTCTACAAGGGCCGGGG
CATCGTCCGCCAGCTGAATGCCGAGGGCACCGTGGATGAGGTTTTCCAGCAGGTCTGCTCCTACCTCGAC
AAGCTGCTCGAGCACCACCACCACCACCACTGAGATCCGGCTGCTAACAAAGCCCGAAAGGAAGCTGAGT
TGGCTGCTGCCACCGCTGAGCAATAACTAGCATAACCCCTTGGGGCCTCTAAACGGGTCTTGAGGGGTTT
TTTGCTGAAAGGAGGAACTATATCCGGATTGGCGAATGGG
[124 nt withheld, positions 1021-1144]
C
[91 nt withheld, positions 1146-1236]
A
[49 nt withheld, positions 1238-1286]
CCTTTGACGTTGGAGTCCACGTTCTTT
[37 nt withheld, positions 1314-1350]
ACCCTATCTCGGTCTATTCTTTTGATTTATAAGGGATTTTGCCGATTTCGGCCTATTGGTTAAAAAATGA
GCTGATTTAACAAAAATTTAACGCGAATTTTAACAAAATATTAACGCTTACAATTTAGGTGGCACTTTTC
GGGGAAATGTGCGCGGAACCCCTATTTGTTTATTTTTCTAAATACATTCAAATATGTATCCGCTCATGAG
ACAATAACCCTGATAAATGCTTCAATAATATTGAAAAAGGAAGAGTATGAGTATTCAACATTTCCGTGTC
GCCCTTATTCCCTTTTTTGCGGCATTTTGCCTTCCTGTTTTTGCTCACCCAGAAACGCTGGTGAAAGTAA
AAGATGCTGAAGATCAGTTGGGTGCACGAGTGGGTTACATCGAACTGGATCTCAACAGCGGTAAGATCCT
TGAGAGTTTTCGCCCCGAAGAACGTTTTCCAATGATGAGCACTTTTAAAGTTCTGCTATGTGGCGCGGTA
TTATCCCGTATTGACGCCGGGCAAGAGCAACTCGGTCGCCGCATACACTATTCTCAGAATGACTTGGTTG
AGTACTCACCAGTCACAGAAAAGCATCTTACGGATGGCATGACAGTAAGAGAATTATGCAGTGCTGCCAT
AACCATGAGTGATAACACTGCGGCCAACTTACTTCTGACAACGATCGGAGGACCGAAGGAGCTAACCGCT
TTTTTGCACAACATGGGGGATCATGTAACTCGCCTTGATCGTTGGGAACCGGAGCTGAATGAAGCCATAC
CAAACGACGAGCGTGACACCACGATGCCTGCAGCAATGGCAACAACGTTGCGCAAACTATTAACTGGCGA
ACTACTTACTCTAGCTTCCCGGCAACAATTAATAGACTGGATGGAGGCGGATAAAGTTGCAGGACCACTT
CTGCGCTCGGCCCTTCCGGCTGGCTGGTTTATTGCTGATAAATCTGGAGCCGGTGAGCGTGGGTCTCGCG
GTATCATTGCAGCACTGGGGCCAGATGGTAAGCCCTCCCGTATCGTAGTTATCTACACGACGGGGAGTCA
GGCAACTATGGATGAACGAAATAGACAGATCGCTGAGATAGGTGCCTCACTGATTAAGCATTGGTAACTG
TCAGACCAAGTTTACTCATATATACTTTAGATTGATTTAAAACTTCATTTTTAATTTAAAAGGATCTAGG
TGAAGATCCTTTTTGATAATCTCATGACCAAAATCCCTTAACGTGAGTTTTCGTTCCACTGAGCGTCAGA
CCCCGTAGAAAAGATCAAAGGATCTTCTTGAGATCCTTTTTTTCTGCGCGTAATCTGCTGCTTGCAAACA
AAAAAACCACCGCTACCAGCGGTGGTTTGTTTGCCGGATCAAGAGCTACCAACTCTTTTTCCGAAGGTAA
CTGGCTTCAGCAGAGCGCAGATACCAAATACTGTCCTTCTAGTGTAGCCGTAGTTAGGCCACCACTTCAA
GAACTCTGTAGCACCGCCTACATACCTCGCTCTGCTAATCCTGTTACCAGTGGCTGCTGCCAGTGGCGAT
AAGTCGTGTCTTACCGGGTTGGACTCAAGACGATAGTTACCGGATAAGGCGCAGCGGTCGGGCTGAACGG
GGGGTTCGTGCACACAGCCCAGCTTGGAGCGAACGACCTACACCGAACTGAGATACCTACAGCGTGAGCT
ATGAGAAAGCGCCACGCTTCCCGAAGGGAGAAAGGCGGACAGGTATCCGGTAAGCGGCAGGGTCGGAACA
GGAGAGCGCACGAGGGAGCTTCCAGGGGGAAACGCCTGGTATCTTTATAGTCCTGTCGGGTTTCGCCACC
TCTGACTTGAGCGTCGATTTTTGTGATGCTCGTCAGGGGGGCGGAGCCTATGGAAAAACGCCAGCAACGC
GGCCTTTTTACGGTTCCTGGCCTTTTGCTGGCCTTTTGCTCACATGTTCTTTCCTGCGTTATCCCCTGAT
TCTGTGGATAACCGTATTACCGCCTTTGAGTGAGCTGATACCGCTCGCCGCAGCCGAACGACCGAGCGCA
GCGAGTCAGTGAGCGAGGAAGCGGAAGAGCGCCTGATGCGGTATTTTCTCCTTACGCATCTGTGCGGTAT
TTCACACCGCAATGGTGCACTCTCAGTACAATCTGCTCTGATGCCGCATAGTTAAGCCAGTATACACTCC
GCTATCGCTACGTGACTGGGTCATGGCTGCGCCCCGACACCCGCCAACACCCGCTGACGCGCCCTGACGG
GCTTGTCTGCTCCCGGCATCCGCTTACAGACAAGCTGTGACCGTCTCCGGGAGCTGCATGTGTCAGAGGT
TTTCACCGTCATCACCGAAACGCGCGAGGCAGCTGCGGTAAAGCTCATCAGCGTGGTCGTGAAGCGATTC
ACAGATGTCTGCCTGTTCATCCGCGTCCAGCTCGTTGAGTTTCTCCAGAAGCGTTAATGTCTGGCTTCTG
ATAAAGCGGGCCATGTTAAGGGCGGTTTTTTCCTGTTTGGTCACTGATGCCTCCGTGTAAGGGGGATTTC
TGTTCATGGGGGTAATGATACCGATGAAACGAGAGAGGATGCTCACGATACGGGTTACTGATGATGAACA
TGCCCGGTTACTGGAACGTTGTGAGGGTAAACAACTGGCGGTATGGATGCGGCGGGACCAGAGAAAAATC
ACTCAGGGTCAATGCCAGCGCTTCGTTAATACAGATGTAGGTGTTCCACAGGGTAGCCAGCAGCATCCTG
CGATGCAGATCCGGAACATAATGGTGCAGGGCGCTGACTTCCGCGTTTCCAGACTTTACGAAACACGGAA
ACCGAAGACCATTCATGTTGTTGCTCAGGTCGCAGACGTTTTGCAGCAGCAGTCGCTTCACGTTCGCTCG
CGTATCGGTGATTCATTCTGCTAACCAGTAAGGCAACCCCGCCAGCCTAGCCGGGTCCTCAACGACAGGA
GCACGATCATGCGCACCCGTGGGGCCGCCATGCCGGCGATAATGGCCTGCTTCTCGCCGAAACGTTTGGT
GGCGGGACCAGTGACGAAGGCTTGAGCGAGGGCGTGCAAGATTCCGAATACCGCAAGCGACAGGCCGATC
ATCGTCGCGCTCCAGCGAAAGCGGTCCTCGCCGAAAATGACCCAGAGCGCTGCCGGCACCTGTCCTACGA
GTTGCATGATAAAGAAGACAGTCATAAGTGCGGCGACGATAGTCATGCCCCGCGCCCACCGGAAGGAGCT
GACTGGGTTGAAGGCTCTCAAGGGCATCGGTCGAGATCCCGGTGCCTAATGAGTGAGCTAACTTACATTA
ATTGCGTTGCGCTCACTGCCCGCTTTCCAGTCGGGAAACCTGTCGTGCCAGCTGCATTAATGAATCGGCC
AACGCGCGGGGAGAGGCGGTTTGCGTATTGGGCGCCAGGGTGGTTTTTCTTTTCACCAGTGAGACGGGCA
ACAGCTGATTGCCCTTCACCGCCTGGCCCTGAGAGAGTTGCAGCAAGCGGTCCACGCTGGTTTGCCCCAG
CAGGCGAAAATCCTGTTTGATGGTGGTTAACGGCGGGATATAACATGAGCTGTCTTCGGTATCGTCGTAT
CCCACTACCGAGATATCCGCACCAACGCGCAGCCCGGACTCGGTAATGGCGCGCATTGCGCCCAGCGCCA
TCTGATCGTTGGCAACCAGCATCGCAGTGGGAACGATGCCCTCATTCAGCATTTGCATGGTTTGTTGAAA
ACCGGACATGGCACTCCAGTCGCCTTCCCGTTCCGCTATCGGCTGAATTTGATTGCGAGTGAGATATTTA
TGCCAGCCAGCCAGACGCAGACGCGCCGAGACAGAACTTAATGGGCCCGCTAACAGCGCGATTTGCTGGT
GACCCAATGCGACCAGATGCTCCACGCCCAGTCGCGTACCGTCTTCATGGGAGAAAATAATACTGTTGAT
GGGTGTCTGGTCAGAGACATCAAGAAATAACGCCGGAACATTAGTGCAGGCAGCTTCCACAGCAATGGCA
TCCTGGTCATCCAGCGGATAGTTAATGATCAGCCCACTGACGCGTTGCGCGAGAAGATTGTGCACCGCCG
CTTTACAGGCTTCGACGCCGCTTCGTTCTACCATCGACACCACCACGCTGGCACCCAGTTGATCGGCGCG
AGATTTAATCGCCGCGACAATTTGCGACGGCGCGTGCAGGGCCAGACTGGAGGTGGCAACGCCAATCAGC
AACGACTGTTTGCCCGCCAGTTGTTGTGCCACGCGGTTGGGAATGTAATTCAGCTCCGCCATCGCCGCTT
CCACTTTTTCCCGCGTTTTCGCAGAAACGTGGCTGGCCTGGTTCACCACGCGGGAAACGGTCTGATAAGA
GACACCGGCATACTCTGCGACATCGTATAACGTTACTGGTTTCACATTCACCACCCTGAATTGACTCTCT
TCCGGGCGCTATCATGCCATACCGCGAAAGGTTTTGCGCCATTCGATGGTGTCCGGGATCTCGACGCTCT
CCCTTATGCGACTCCTGCATTAGGAAGCAGCCCAGTAGTAGGTTGAGGCCGTTGAGCACCGCCGCCGCAA
GGAATGGTGCATGCAAGGAGATGGCGCCCAACAGTCCCCCGGCCACGGG
